>Addgene plasmid #73894 | pFA6a-TKnatCX | depositor full sequence | sequence record 146247 | pFA6a-TKnatCX sequence 4981 bps
GACGTCTAAGAAACCATTATTATCATGACATTAACCTATAAAAATAGGCGTATCACGAGGCCCTTTCGTC
TCGCGCGTTTCGGTGATGACGGTGAAAACCTCTGACACATGCAGCTCCCGGAGACGGTCACAGCTTGTCT
GTAAGCGGATGCCGGGAGCAGACAAGCCCGTCAGGGCGCGTCAGCGGGTGTTGGCGGGTGTCGGGGCTGG
CTTAACTATGCGGCATCAGAGCAGATTGTACTGAGAGTGCACCATATGGACATATTGTCGTTAGAACGCG
GCTACAATTAATACATAACCTTATGTATCATACACATACGATTTAGGTGACACTATAGAACGCGGCCGCC
AGCTGAAGCTTCGTACGCTGCAGGTCGACGGATCCCCGGGTTAATTAAGGCGCGCCAGATCTGAGCTCGC
GGCCGCGATATCGCTAGCTCGAGGTCCGTTACATAACTTACGGTAAATGGCCCGCCTGGCTGACCGCCCA
ACGACCCCCGCCCATTGACGTCAATAATGACGTATGTTCCCATAGTAACGCCAATAGGGACTTTCCATTG
ACGTCAATGGGTGGAGTATTTACGGTAAACTGCCCACTTGGCAGTACATCAAGTGTATCATATGCCAAGT
ACGCCCCCTATTGACGTCAATGACGGTAAATGGCCCGCCTGGCATTATGCCCAGTACATGACCTTATGGG
ACTTTCCTACTTGGCAGTACATCTACGTATTAGTCATCGCTATTACCATGGTGATGCGGTTTTGGCAGTA
CATCAATGGGCGTGGATAGCGGTTTGACTCACGGGGATTTCCAAGTCTCCACCCCATTGACGTCAATGGG
AGTTTGTTTTGGCACCAAAATCAACGGGACTTTCCAAAATGTCGTAACAACTCCGCCCCATTGACGCAAA
TGGGCGGTAGGCGTGTACGGTGGGAGGTCTATATAAGCAGAGCTCGTTTAGTGAACCGTCAGATCGCCTG
GAGACGCCATCCACGCTGTTTTGACCTCCATAGAAGACACCGGGACCGATCCAGCCTCCGCGGCCGGGAA
CGGTGCATTGGAACGGACCGTGTTGACAATTAATCATCGGCATAGTATATCGGCATAGTATAATACGACA
AGGTGAGGAACTAAACCATGGCTAGTGCGTTCGACCAGGCTGCGCGTTCTCGCGGCCATAGCAACCGACG
TACGGCGTTGCGCCCTCGCCGGCAGCAAGAAGCCACGGAAGTCCGCCTGGAGCAGAAAATGCCCACGCTA
CTGCGGGTTTATATAGACGGTCCTCACGGGATGGGGAAAACCACCACCACGCAACTGCTGGTGGCCCTGG
GTTCGCGCGACGATATCGTCTACGTACCCGAGCCGATGACTTACTGGCAGGTGCTGGGGGCTTCCGAGAC
AATCGCGAACATCTACACCACACAACACCGCCTCGACCAGGGTGAGATATCGGCCGGGGACGCGGCGGTG
GTAATGACAAGCGCCCAGATAACAATGGGCATGCCTTATGCCGTGACCGACGCCGTTCTGGCTCCTCATA
TCGGGGGGGAGGCTGGGAGCTCACATGCCCCGCCCCCGGCCCTCACCCTCATCTTCGACCGCCATCCCAT
CGCCGCCCTCCTGTGCTACCCGGCCGCGCGATACCTTATGGGCAGCATGACCCCCCAGGCCGTGCTGGCG
TTCGTGGCCCTCATCCCGCCGACCTTGCCCGGCACAAACATCGTGTTGGGGGCCCTTCCGGAGGACAGAC
ACATCGACCGCCTGGCCAAACGCCAGCGCCCCGGCGAGCGGCTTGACCTGGCTATGCTGGCCGCGATTCG
CCGCGTTTACGGGCTGCTTGCCAATACGGTGCGGTATCTGCAGGGCGGCGGGTCGTGGTGGGAGGATTGG
GGACAGCTTTCGGGGACGGCCGTGCCGCCCCAGGGTGCCGAGCCCCAGAGCAACGCGGGCCCACGACCCC
ATATCGGGGACACGTTATTTACCCTGTTTCGGGCCCCCGAGTTGCTGGCCCCCAACGGCGACCTGTATAA
CGTGTTTGCCTGGGCCTTGGACGTCTTGGCCAAACGCCTCCGTCCCATGCACGTCTTTATCCTGGATTAC
GACCAATCGCCCGCCGGCTGCCGGGACGCCCTGCTGCAACTTACCTCCGGGATGGTCCAGACCCACGTCA
CCACCCCAGGCTCCATACCGACGATCTGCGACCTGGCGCGCACGTTTGCCCGGGCCATGGGTACCACTCT
TGACGACACGGCTTACCGGTACCGCACCAGTGTCCCGGGGGACGCCGAGGCCATCGAGGCACTGGATGGG
TCCTTCACCACCGACACCGTCTTCCGCGTCACCGCCACCGGGGACGGCTTCACCCTGCGGGAGGTGCCGG
TGGACCCGCCCCTGACCAAGGTGTTCCCCGACGACGAATCGGACGACGAATCGGACGACGGGGAGGACGG
CGACCCGGACTCCCGGACGTTCGTCGCGTACGGGGACGACGGCGACCTGGCGGGCTTCGTGGTCGTCTCG
TACTCCGGCTGGAACCGCCGGCTGACCGTCGAGGACATCGAGGTCGCCCCGGAGCACCGGGGGCACGGGG
TCGGGCGCGCGTTGATGGGGCTCGCGACGGAGTTCGCCCGCGAGCGGGGCGCCGGGCACCTCTGGCTGGA
GGTCACCAACGTCAACGCACCGGCGATCCACGCGTACCGGCGGATGGGGTTCACCCTCTGCGGCCTGGAC
ACCGCCCTGTACGACGGCACCGCCTCGGACGGCGAGCAGGCGCTCTACATGAGCATGCCCTGCCCCTAAT
CAGTACTGACAATAAAAAGATTCTTGTTTTCAAGAACTTGTCATTTGTATAGTTTTTTTATATTGTAGTT
GTTCTATTTTAATCAAATGTTAGCGTGATTTATATTTTTTTTCGCCTCGACATCATCTGCCCAGATGCGA
AGTTAAGTGCGCAGAAAGTAATATCATGCGTCAATCGTATGTGAATGCTGGTCGCTATACTGCTGTCGAT
TCGATACTAACGCCGCCATCCAGTTTAAACGAGCTCGAATTCTAGGCTTCCTCGCTCACTGACTCGCTGC
GCTCGGTCGTTCGGCTGCGGCGAGCGGTATCAGCTCACTCAAAGGCGGTAATACGGTTATCCACAGAATC
AGGGGATAACGCAGGAAAGAACATGTGAGCAAAAGGCCAGCAAAAGGCCAGGAACCGTAAAAAGGCCGCG
TTGCTGGCGTTTTTCCATAGGCTCCGCCCCCCTGACGAGCATCACAAAAATCGACGCTCAAGTCAGAGGT
GGCGAAACCCGACAGGACTATAAAGATACCAGGCGTTTCCCCCTGGAAGCTCCCTCGTGCGCTCTCCTGT
TCCGACCCTGCCGCTTACCGGATACCTGTCCGCCTTTCTCCCTTCGGGAAGCGTGGCGCTTTCTCAATGC
TCACGCTGTAGGTATCTCAGTTCGGTGTAGGTCGTTCGCTCCAAGCTGGGCTGTGTGCACGAACCCCCCG
TTCAGCCCGACCGCTGCGCCTTATCCGGTAACTATCGTCTTGAGTCCAACCCGGTAAGACACGACTTATC
GCCACTGGCAGCAGCCACTGGTAACAGGATTAGCAGAGCGAGGTATGTAGGCGGTGCTACAGAGTTCTTG
AAGTGGTGGCCTAACTACGGCTACACTAGAAGGACAGTATTTGGTATCTGCGCTCTGCTGAAGCCAGTTA
CCTTCGGAAAAAGAGTTGGTAGCTCTTGATCCGGCAAACAAACCACCGCTGGTAGCGGTGGTTTTTTTGT
TTGCAAGCAGCAGATTACGCGCAGAAAAAAAGGATCTCAAGAAGATCCTTTGATCTTTTCTACGGGGTCT
GACGCTCAGTGGAACGAAAACTCACGTTAAGGGATTTTGGTCATGAGATTATCAAAAAGGATCTTCACCT
AGATCCTTTTAAATTAAAAATGAAGTTTTAAATCAATCTAAAGTATATATGAGTAAACTTGGTCTGACAG
TTACCAATGCTTAATCAGTGAGGCACCTATCTCAGCGATCTGTCTATTTCGTTCATCCATAGTTGCCTGA
CTCCCCGTCGTGTAGATAACTACGATACGGGAGGGCTTACCATCTGGCCCCAGTGCTGCAATGATACCGC
GAGACCCACGCTCACCGGCTCCAGATTTATCAGCAATAAACCAGCCAGCCGGAAGGGCCGAGCGCAGAAG
TGGTCCTGCAACTTTATCCGCCTCCATCCAGTCTATTAATTGTTGCCGGGAAGCTAGAGTAAGTAGTTCG
CCAGTTAATAGTTTGCGCAACGTTGTTGCCATTGCTACAGGCATCGTGGTGTCACGCTCGTCGTTTGGTA
TGGCTTCATTCAGCTCCGGTTCCCAACGATCAAGGCGAGTTACATGATCCCCCATGTTGTGCAAAAAAGC
GGTTAGCTCCTTCGGTCCTCCGATCGTTGTCAGAAGTAAGTTGGCCGCAGTGTTATCACTCATGGTTATG
GCAGCACTGCATAATTCTCTTACTGTCATGCCATCCGTAAGATGCTTTTCTGTGACTGGTGAGTACTCAA
CCAAGTCATTCTGAGAATAGTGTATGCGGCGACCGAGTTGCTCTTGCCCGGCGTCAATACGGGATAATAC
CGCGCCACATAGCAGAACTTTAAAAGTGCTCATCATTGGAAAACGTTCTTCGGGGCGAAAACTCTCAAGG
ATCTTACCGCTGTTGAGATCCAGTTCGATGTAACCCACTCGTGCACCCAACTGATCTTCAGCATCTTTTA
CTTTCACCAGCGTTTCTGGGTGAGCAAAAACAGGAAGGCAAAATGCCGCAAAAAAGGGAATAAGGGCGAC
ACGGAAATGTTGAATACTCATACTCTTCCTTTTTCAATATTATTGAAGCATTTATCAGGGTTATTGTCTC
ATGAGCGGATACATATTTGAATGTATTTAGAAAAATAAACAAATAGGGGTTCCGCGCACATTTCCCCGAA
AAGTGCCACCT
Features (pLannotate 1.2.2; 12 found; start..end, strand, type, name):
     70..105     +  CDS            rop (fragment): Rop protein, which maintains plasmids at low copy number; rop
    207..258     +  misc_feature   bom (fragment): basis of mobility region from pBR322
    321..339     +  promoter       SP6 promoter: promoter for bacteriophage SP6 RNA polymerase
    447..750     +  enhancer       CMV enhancer: human cytomegalovirus immediate early enhancer
    751..954     +  promoter       CMV promoter: human cytomegalovirus (CMV) immediate early promoter
   1072..1119    +  promoter       EM7 promoter: synthetic bacterial promoter&nbsp
   1146..2224    +  CDS            HSV TK (fragment): herpes simplex virus thymidine kinase confers sensitivity to nucleoside analogs such as acyclovir or ganciclovir
   2233..2797    +  CDS            NrsR (fragment): nourseothricin acetyltransferase; Streptomyces noursei nat1; confers resistance to nourseothricin
   2805..3002    +  terminator     TEF terminator: Ashbya gossypii TEF terminator
   3232..3820    -  rep_origin     ori: high-copy-number ColE1/pMB1/pBR322/pUC origin of replication
   3991..4851    -  CDS            AmpR: β-lactamase; bla; confers resistance to ampicillin, carbenicillin, and related antibiotics
   4852..4956    -  promoter       AmpR promoter: bla
