[The description below was written by a language model from this plasmid's Addgene catalogue record and pLannotate feature annotations shown in this document.]
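Description:
pFA6a-TKnatCX is a cassette-template plasmid from the pFA6a family, built on the pFA6a-kanMX6 backbone and catalogued as a yeast expression vector that supplies a drug selection marker for fission yeast (Schizosaccharomyces pombe). It is maintained in E. coli through a high-copy ColE1/pUC-type origin and an ampicillin resistance gene (β-lactamase with its own promoter). Short remnants of the pBR322 rop and bom regions and an SP6 promoter are also annotated in the backbone. No yeast replication origin is annotated, which fits a plasmid whose marker is meant to integrate into the genome rather than replicate episomally.

The payload is a dual positive/negative selection module. A CMV enhancer and promoter, followed by the synthetic bacterial EM7 promoter, sit upstream of a herpes simplex virus thymidine kinase (TK) coding region. This is followed almost immediately by the nourseothricin acetyltransferase (nat) coding region and the Ashbya gossypii TEF terminator. Both coding regions are annotated as fragments and are only a few bases apart, which suggests a TK–nat fusion, although the record does not say so explicitly. The nat portion confers nourseothricin resistance for selecting integrants. TK gives sensitivity to nucleoside analogues, so cells that later lose the cassette can be counter-selected.

The catalogue lists the insert as "TK-kan", but the plasmid name and the annotated sequence both indicate nat rather than a kanamycin/G418 marker. The associated publication concerns sequential and counter-selectable cassettes for fission yeast, so the likely use is as a template for repeated rounds of marker-based genome modification.
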