Addgene plasmid #73894: pFA6a-TKnatCX
Purpose: fission yeast drug selection marker
Depositing lab: Kazunori Tomita. Depositing organization: University College London. Publication: Sequential and counter-selectable cassettes for fission yeast. Amelina H, Moiseeva V, Collopy LC, Pearson SR, Armstrong CA, Tomita K. BMC Biotechnol. 2016 Nov 8;16(1):76. 10.1186/s12896-016-0307-4 PubMed 27825338.
Backbone
  Vector backbone: pFA6a-kanMX6
  Vector type: Yeast Expression
Growth in bacteria
  Bacterial resistance: Ampicillin, 100 μg/mL
  Growth temperature: 37°C
  Growth strain: DH5alpha
  Copy number: Unknown
Gene/Insert
  Gene/Insert name: TK-kan
  Species: S. pombe (fission yeast)
Terms and licenses: Academic/Nonprofit Terms; Industry Terms: Not Available to Industry
How to cite: pFA6a-TKnatCX was a gift from Kazunori Tomita (Addgene plasmid # 73894 ; http://n2t.net/addgene:73894 ; RRID:Addgene_73894)
