>Addgene plasmid #73894 | pFA6a-TKnatCX | addgene partial sequence | sequence record 149555 | CMV-F 5'-CGCAAATGGGCGGTAGGCGTG-3'
GTGAACCGTCAGATCGCCTGGAGACGCCATCCACGCTGTTTTGACCTCCATAGAAGACACCGGGACCGAT
CCAGCCTCCGCGGCCGGGAACGGTGCATTGGAACGGACCGTGTTGACAATTAATCATCGGCATAGTATAT
CGGCATAGTATAATACGACAAGGTGAGGAACTAAACCATGGCTAGTGCGTTCGACCAGGCTGCGCGTTCT
CGCGGCCATAGCAACCGACGTACGGCGTTGCGCCCTCGCCGGCAGCAAGAAGCCACGGAAGTCCGCCTGG
AGCAGAAAATGCCCACGCTACTGCGGGTTTATATAGACGGTCCTCACGGGATGGGGAAAACCACCACCAC
GCAACTGCTGGTGGCCCTGGGTTCGCGCGACGATATCGTCTACGTACCCGAGCCGATGACTTACTGGCAG
GTGCTGGGGGCTTCCGAGACAATCGCGAACATCTACACCACACAACACCGCCTCGACCAGGGTGAGATAT
CGGCCGGGGACGCGGCGGTGGTAATGACAAGCGCCCAGATAACAATGGGCATGCCTTATGCCGTGACCGA
CGCCGTTCTGGCTCCTCATATCGGGGGGGAGGCTGGGAGCTCACATGCCCCGCCCCCGGCCCTCACCCTC
ATCTTCGACCGCCATCCCATCGCCGCCCTCCTGTGCTACCCGGCCGCGCGATACCTTATGGGCAGCATGA
CCCCCCAGGCCGTGCTGGCGTTCGTGGCCCTCATCCCGCCGACCTTGCCCGGCACAAACATCGTGTTGG
