>Addgene plasmid #73894 | pFA6a-TKnatCX | addgene partial sequence | sequence record 149559 | L4440 5'-AGCGAGTCAGTGAGCGAG-3'
GTATCGAATCGACAGCAGTATAGCGACCAGCATTCACATACGATTGACGCATGATATTACTTTCTGCGCA
CTTAACTTCGCATCTGGGCAGATGATGTCGAGGCGAAAAAAAATATAAATCACGCTAACATTTGATTAAA
ATAGAACAACTACAATATAAAAAAACTATACAAATGACAAGTTCTTGAAAACAAGAATCTTTTTATTGTC
AGTACTGATTAGGGGCAGGGCATGCTCATGTAGAGCGCCTGCTCGCCGTCCGAGGCGGTGCCGTCGTACA
GGGCGGTGTCCAGGCCGCAGAGGGTGAACCCCATCCGCCGGTACGCGTGGATCGCCGGTGCGTTGACGTT
GGTGACCTCCAGCCAGAGGTGCCCGGCGCCCCGCTCGCGGGCGAACTCCGTCGCGAGCCCCATCAACGCG
CGCCCGACCCCGTGCCCCCGGTGCTCCGGGGCGACCTCGATGTCCTCGACGGTCAGCCGGCGGTTCCAGC
CGGAGTACGAGACGACCACGAAGCCCGCCAGGTCGCCGTCGTCCCCGTACGCGACGAACGTCCGGGAGTC
CGGGTCGCCGTCCTCCCCGTCGTCCGATTCGTCGTCCGATTCGTCGTCGGGGAACACCTTGGTCAGGGGC
GGGTCCACCGGCACCTCCCGCAGGGTGAAGCCGTCCCCGGTGGCGGTGACGCGGAAGACGGTGTCGGTGG
TGAAGGACCCATCCAGTGCCTCGATGGCCTCGGCGTCCCCCGGGACACTGGTGCGGTACCGGTAAGCCGT
GTCGTCAAGAGTGGTACCCATGGCCCGGGCA
